Addgene plasmid #30536: pGL3-pomMx1
Purpose: Reporter (luciferase) for interferon signalling in fish
Depositing lab: Bertrand Collet & Christopher Secombes. Depositing organization: University of Aberdeen. Publication: An Mx1 promoter-reporter system to study interferon pathways in rainbow trout. Collet B, Boudinot P, Benmansour A, Secombes CJ. Dev Comp Immunol. 2004 Jun . 28(7-8):793-801. 10.1016/j.dci.2003.12.005 PubMed 15043947.
Backbone
  Vector backbone: pGL3-Basic
  Backbone manufacturer: Promega
  Backbone size w/o insert (bp): 6469
  Total vector size (bp): 7089
  Modifications to backbone: Backbone is pGL3-Basic from promega. A G418 resistance cassette was amplified from the pCMV-Script (Strategene) plasmid, inserted by blunt-end ligation at the filled in BamHI site of pGL3-Basic.
  Vector type: Mammalian Expression, Luciferase
  Selectable markers: Neomycin (select with G418)
Growth in bacteria
  Bacterial resistance: Ampicillin, 100 μg/mL
  Growth temperature: 37°C
  Growth strain: Top10
  Growth instructions: There is a G418 resistance cassette giving Kanamycin resistance in prokaryotes and G418 resistance in eukaryotes.
  Copy number: High Copy
Gene/Insert
  Gene/Insert name: rainbow trout Mx 1 promoter
  Species: Oncorhynchus mykiss
  Insert size (bp): 620
  GenBank ID: AF310254
  Cloning method: Restriction Enzyme; 5′ cloning site SacI (not destroyed); 3′ cloning site XhoI (not destroyed)
  Sequencing primers: 5′ RVP3; 3′ GLP2
Resource information
  A portion of this plasmid was derived from a plasmid made by: The G418 resistance cassette originates from pCMV-Script (Stratagene).
Terms and licenses: Academic/Nonprofit Terms; Industry Terms: Not Available to Industry
How to cite: pGL3-pomMx1 was a gift from Bertrand Collet & Christopher Secombes (Addgene plasmid # 30536 ; http://n2t.net/addgene:30536 ; RRID:Addgene_30536)
