[The description below was written by a language model from this plasmid's Addgene catalogue record and pLannotate feature annotations shown in this document.]
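Description:
pGL3-pomMx1 is a promoter-reporter plasmid built on the promoterless pGL3-Basic luciferase backbone and designed to read out interferon signalling in fish cells. A fragment of about 620 bp carrying the rainbow trout (Oncorhynchus mykiss) Mx1 promoter was cloned between the SacI and XhoI sites, both of which are retained. The annotation software did not recognise this promoter. It would lie in the unannotated region immediately upstream of the firefly luc+ coding sequence, which is followed by an SV40 late polyadenylation signal. Mx genes are classic interferon-induced genes, so luciferase output from this promoter serves as a measure of activation of the interferon pathway. A synthetic poly(A) signal and a transcriptional pause site from the human α2 globin gene sit upstream of the cloning region. These are standard pGL3 elements that limit read-through transcription from the backbone and so keep background luciferase signal low.

The backbone was modified by blunt-end insertion of a G418 resistance cassette, amplified from pCMV-Script, at the filled-in BamHI site. In the feature table this cassette appears as an SV40 enhancer/early promoter driving the Tn5 NeoR/KanR gene, terminated by an HSV thymidine kinase poly(A) signal. It allows G418 selection of stably transfected eukaryotic cells, and the record notes that it also confers kanamycin resistance in bacteria. Propagation in E. coli relies on the high-copy ColE1/pUC-type origin and the ampicillin resistance gene with its bla promoter, and an f1 origin is also present. The short fragments annotated as large T antigen, ble, bGH poly(A), TcR and lacZα appear to be residual vector sequences rather than functional elements.
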