Features (pLannotate 1.2.2; 16 found; start..end, strand, type, name):
    722..2374    +  CDS            luciferase: firefly luciferase; luc+; enhanced luc+ version of the luciferase gene
   2415..2536    -  polyA_signal   SV40 poly(A) signal: SV40 polyadenylation signal
   2559..2627    -  CDS            large T antigen (fragment): large T antigen from SV40 (simian virus 40)
   2642..2999    +  promoter       SV40 promoter: SV40 enhancer and early promoter
   3034..3828    +  CDS            NeoR/KanR: aminoglycoside phosphotransferase from Tn5; aph(3')-II (or nptII); confers resistance to neomycin, kanamycin, and G418 (Geneticin®)
   3849..4001    +  CDS            ble (fragment): BLE_KLEPN - Experimental evidence at protein level: Swiss-Prot protein existence level 1. Binding protein with a strong affinity to the bleomycin family of antibiotics. Binds to CL990; an antimitotic-antibiotic compound. From Klebsiella pneumoniae.
   4060..4107    +  polyA_signal   HSV TK poly(A) signal: herpes simplex virus thymidine kinase polyadenylation signal (Cole and Stacy, 1985)
   4198..4214    -  polyA_signal   bGH poly(A) signal (fragment): bovine growth hormone polyadenylation signal
   4282..4414    +  CDS            TcR (fragment): tetracycline efflux protein; tet; confers resistance to tetracycline
   4594..5182    -  rep_origin     ori: high-copy-number ColE1/pMB1/pBR322/pUC origin of replication
   5353..6213    -  CDS            AmpR: β-lactamase; bla; confers resistance to ampicillin, carbenicillin, and related antibiotics
   6214..6318    -  promoter       AmpR promoter: bla
   6345..6800    +  rep_origin     f1 ori (sequence partly withheld): f1 bacteriophage origin of replication; arrow indicates direction of (+) strand synthesis
   6805..6872    -  CDS            lacZα (fragment): LacZα fragment of β-galactosidase; lacZ fragment
   6931..6979    +  polyA_signal   poly(A) signal: synthetic polyadenylation signal
   6993..7084    +  misc_feature   pause site: RNA polymerase II transcriptional pause signal from the human α2 globin gene
>Addgene plasmid #30536 | pGL3-pomMx1 | depositor full sequence | sequence record 81250 | pGL3-pomMx1 sequence 7091 bps
GGTACCGAGCTCTTACGCGTGGTCGACGGCCTGGGCTGGTAATGGCAAAACACTGACATTCCTGTCTTGC
AGGAAATCCTGCACAGAACGAGCAGTATGGCTGGTGGCATTGTAATGCTAGAGGTTGATGTCAGGATGAG
CCTGCAGGAAGGGTACAAAATGAGGGAGGAGGATGTCTTCCCTGTATCACACTGCGTTGAGATTGCCTGC
TATGACAACAAGCTCAGTCCGATGATGCTGTGACGCACCGCCCCAGACCAAGACGGACCCTCCACCTCCA
AATCGATCCCGCTCCAGAGTACAGGCCTCGGTGTAACGCTCATTCCTTCGACGATAAACGCGAATCAGAC
CATCACCCCTGGTGAGACAAAACCGCGACTCGTCGGTGAAGAGCACTTTTTGCCAGTCCTGTCTGGTCTA
GCGACGGTGTGTTTATGCCCATAGGCGACGTTGTTGGGGAACCCTTCCATATAGCCTTACCCCATCCCAT
GGCAGCATCCAGCTTCAGCACTAACTTTCAATTGAGACATGAAAGTGAAACATACCGTGTAAGATTCGAT
TCCCAGGAATGATACTCCCTCCGTTTTACAAAACCGGTTGTTATAAAAACGAGTCGAGAGTAAAAACTCT
CCCTCTCGTAGAAGGGACTGGAGTTTGAGGAGGGGCTCGAGATCTGCGATCTAAGTAAGCTTGGCATTCC
GGTACTGTTGGTAAAGCCACCATGGAAGACGCCAAAAACATAAAGAAAGGCCCGGCGCCATTCTATCCGC
TGGAAGATGGAACCGCTGGAGAGCAACTGCATAAGGCTATGAAGAGATACGCCCTGGTTCCTGGAACAAT
TGCTTTTACAGATGCACATATCGAGGTGGACATCACTTACGCTGAGTACTTCGAAATGTCCGTTCGGTTG
GCAGAAGCTATGAAACGATATGGGCTGAATACAAATCACAGAATCGTCGTATGCAGTGAAAACTCTCTTC
AATTCTTTATGCCGGTGTTGGGCGCGTTATTTATCGGAGTTGCAGTTGCGCCCGCGAACGACATTTATAA
TGAACGTGAATTGCTCAACAGTATGGGCATTTCGCAGCCTACCGTGGTGTTCGTTTCCAAAAAGGGGTTG
CAAAAAATTTTGAACGTGCAAAAAAAGCTCCCAATCATCCAAAAAATTATTATCATGGATTCTAAAACGG
ATTACCAGGGATTTCAGTCGATGTACACGTTCGTCACATCTCATCTACCTCCCGGTTTTAATGAATACGA
TTTTGTGCCAGAGTCCTTCGATAGGGACAAGACAATTGCACTGATCATGAACTCCTCTGGATCTACTGGT
CTGCCTAAAGGTGTCGCTCTGCCTCATAGAACTGCCTGCGTGAGATTCTCGCATGCCAGAGATCCTATTT
TTGGCAATCAAATCATTCCGGATACTGCGATTTTAAGTGTTGTTCCATTCCATCACGGTTTTGGAATGTT
TACTACACTCGGATATTTGATATGTGGATTTCGAGTCGTCTTAATGTATAGATTTGAAGAAGAGCTGTTT
CTGAGGAGCCTTCAGGATTACAAGATTCAAAGTGCGCTGCTGGTGCCAACCCTATTCTCCTTCTTCGCCA
AAAGCACTCTGATTGACAAATACGATTTATCTAATTTACACGAAATTGCTTCTGGTGGCGCTCCCCTCTC
TAAGGAAGTCGGGGAAGCGGTTGCCAAGAGGTTCCATCTGCCAGGTATCAGGCAAGGATATGGGCTCACT
GAGACTACATCAGCTATTCTGATTACACCCGAGGGGGATGATAAACCGGGCGCGGTCGGTAAAGTTGTTC
CATTTTTTGAAGCGAAGGTTGTGGATCTGGATACCGGGAAAACGCTGGGCGTTAATCAAAGAGGCGAACT
GTGTGTGAGAGGTCCTATGATTATGTCCGGTTATGTAAACAATCCGGAAGCGACCAACGCCTTGATTGAC
AAGGATGGATGGCTACATTCTGGAGACATAGCTTACTGGGACGAAGACGAACACTTCTTCATCGTTGACC
GCCTGAAGTCTCTGATTAAGTACAAAGGCTATCAGGTGGCTCCCGCTGAATTGGAATCCATCTTGCTCCA
ACACCCCAACATCTTCGACGCAGGTGTCGCAGGTCTTCCCGACGATGACGCCGGTGAACTTCCCGCCGCC
GTTGTTGTTTTGGAGCACGGAAAGACGATGACGGAAAAAGAGATCGTGGATTACGTCGCCAGTCAAGTAA
CAACCGCGAAAAAGTTGCGCGGAGGAGTTGTGTTTGTGGACGAAGTACCGAAAGGTCTTACCGGAAAACT
CGACGCAAGAAAAATCAGAGAGATCCTCATAAAGGCCAAGAAGGGCGGAAAGATCGCCGTGTAATTCTAG
AGTCGGGGCGGCCGGCCGCTTCGAGCAGACATGATAAGATACATTGATGAGTTTGGACAAACCACAACTA
GAATGCAGTGAAAAAAATGCTTTATTTGTGAAATTTGTGATGCTATTGCTTTATTTGTAACCATTATAAG
CTGCAATAAACAAGTTAACAACAACAATTGCATTCATTTTATGTTTCAGGTTCAGGGGGAGGTGTGGGAG
GTTTTTTAAAGCAAGTAAAACCTCTACAAATGTGGTAAAATCGATAAGGATCTGAGGCGGAAAGAACCAG
CTGTGGAATGTGTGTCAGTTAGGGTGTGGAAAGTCCCCAGGCTCCCCAGCAGGCAGAAGTATGCAAAGCA
TGCATCTCAATTAGTCAGCAACCAGGTGTGGAAAGTCCCCAGGCTCCCCAGCAGGCAGAAGTATGCAAAG
CATGCATCTCAATTAGTCAGCAACCATAGTCCCGCCCCTAACTCCGCCCATCCCGCCCCTAACTCCGCCC
AGTTCCGCCCATTCTCCGCCCCATGGCTGACTAATTTTTTTTATTTATGCAGAGGCCGAGGCCGCCTCGG
CCTCTGAGCTATTCCAGAAGTAGTGAGGAGGCTTTTTTGGAGGCCTAGGCTTTTGCAAAGATCGATCAAG
AGACAGGATGAGGATCGTTTCGCATGATTGAACAAGATGGATTGCACGCAGGTTCTCCGGCCGCTTGGGT
GGAGAGGCTATTCGGCTATGACTGGGCACAACAGACAATCGGCTGCTCTGATGCCGCCGTGTTCCGGCTG
TCAGCGCAGGGGCGCCCGGTTCTTTTTGTCAAGACCGACCTGTCCGGTGCCCTGAATGAACTGCAAGACG
AGGCAGCGCGGCTATCGTGGCTGGCCACGACGGGCGTTCCTTGCGCAGCTGTGCTCGACGTTGTCACTGA
AGCGGGAAGGGACTGGCTGCTATTGGGCGAAGTGCCGGGGCAGGATCTCCTGTCATCTCACCTTGCTCCT
GCCGAGAAAGTATCCATCATGGCTGATGCAATGCGGCGGCTGCATACGCTTGATCCGGCTACCTGCCCAT
TCGACCACCAAGCGAAACATCGCATCGAGCGAGCACGTACTCGGATGGAAGCCGGTCTTGTCGATCAGGA
TGATCTGGACGAAGAACATCAGGGGCTCGCGCCAGCCGAACTGTTCGCCAGGCTCAAGGCGAGCATGCCC
GACGGCGAGGATCTCGTCGTGACCCATGGCGATGCCTGCTTGCCGAATATCATGGTGGAAAATGGCCGCT
TTTCTGGATTCATCGACTGTGGCCGGCTGGGTGTGGCGGACCGCTATCAGGACATAGCGTTGGCTACCCG
TGATATTGCTGAAGAACTTGGCGGCGAATGGGCTGACCGCTTCCTCGTGCTTTACGGTATCGCCGCTCCC
GATTCGCAGCGCATCGCCTTCTATCGCCTTCTTGACGAGTTCTTCTGAGCGGGACTCTGGGGTTCGAAAT
GACCGACCAAGCGACGCCCAACCTGCCATCACGAGATTTCGATTCCACCGCCGCCTTCTATGAAAGGTTG
GGCTTCGGAATCGTTTTCCGGGACGCCGGCTGGATGATCCTCCAGCGCGGGGATCTCATGCTGGAGTTCT
TCGCCCACCCTAGGGGGAGGCTAACTGAAACACGGAAGGAGACAATACCGGAAGGAACCCGCGCTATGAC
GGCAATAAAAAGACAGAATAAAACGCACGGTGTTGGGTCGTTTGTTCATAAACGCGGGGTTCGGTCCCAG
GGCTGGCACTCTGTCGATACCCCACCGAGACCCCATTGGGGCCAATACGCCCGCGTTTCTTCCTTTTCCC
CACCCCACCCCCCAAGTTCGGGTGAAGGCCCAGGGCTCGCAGCCAACGTCGGGGCGGCAGGCCCTGCCAT
AGCCTCAGATCCGTCGACCGATGCCCTTGAGAGCCTTCAACCCAGTCAGCTCCTTCCGGTGGGCGCGGGG
CATGACTATCGTCGCCGCACTTATGACTGTCTTCTTTATCATGCAACTCGTAGGACAGGTGCCGGCAGCG
CTCTTCCGCTTCCTCGCTCACTGACTCGCTGCGCTCGGTCGTTCGGCTGCGGCGAGCGGTATCAGCTCAC
TCAAAGGCGGTAATACGGTTATCCACAGAATCAGGGGATAACGCAGGAAAGAACATGTGAGCAAAAGGCC
AGCAAAAGGCCAGGAACCGTAAAAAGGCCGCGTTGCTGGCGTTTTTCCATAGGCTCCGCCCCCCTGACGA
GCATCACAAAAATCGACGCTCAAGTCAGAGGTGGCGAAACCCGACAGGACTATAAAGATACCAGGCGTTT
CCCCCTGGAAGCTCCCTCGTGCGCTCTCCTGTTCCGACCCTGCCGCTTACCGGATACCTGTCCGCCTTTC
TCCCTTCGGGAAGCGTGGCGCTTTCTCAATGCTCACGCTGTAGGTATCTCAGTTCGGTGTAGGTCGTTCG
CTCCAAGCTGGGCTGTGTGCACGAACCCCCCGTTCAGCCCGACCGCTGCGCCTTATCCGGTAACTATCGT
CTTGAGTCCAACCCGGTAAGACACGACTTATCGCCACTGGCAGCAGCCACTGGTAACAGGATTAGCAGAG
CGAGGTATGTAGGCGGTGCTACAGAGTTCTTGAAGTGGTGGCCTAACTACGGCTACACTAGAAGGACAGT
ATTTGGTATCTGCGCTCTGCTGAAGCCAGTTACCTTCGGAAAAAGAGTTGGTAGCTCTTGATCCGGCAAA
CAAACCACCGCTGGTAGCGGTGGTTTTTTTGTTTGCAAGCAGCAGATTACGCGCAGAAAAAAAGGATCTC
AAGAAGATCCTTTGATCTTTTCTACGGGGTCTGACGCTCAGTGGAACGAAAACTCACGTTAAGGGATTTT
GGTCATGAGATTATCAAAAAGGATCTTCACCTAGATCCTTTTAAATTAAAAATGAAGTTTTAAATCAATC
TAAAGTATATATGAGTAAACTTGGTCTGACAGTTACCAATGCTTAATCAGTGAGGCACCTATCTCAGCGA
TCTGTCTATTTCGTTCATCCATAGTTGCCTGACTCCCCGTCGTGTAGATAACTACGATACGGGAGGGCTT
ACCATCTGGCCCCAGTGCTGCAATGATACCGCGAGACCCACGCTCACCGGCTCCAGATTTATCAGCAATA
AACCAGCCAGCCGGAAGGGCCGAGCGCAGAAGTGGTCCTGCAACTTTATCCGCCTCCATCCAGTCTATTA
ATTGTTGCCGGGAAGCTAGAGTAAGTAGTTCGCCAGTTAATAGTTTGCGCAACGTTGTTGCCATTGCTAC
AGGCATCGTGGTGTCACGCTCGTCGTTTGGTATGGCTTCATTCAGCTCCGGTTCCCAACGATCAAGGCGA
GTTACATGATCCCCCATGTTGTGCAAAAAAGCGGTTAGCTCCTTCGGTCCTCCGATCGTTGTCAGAAGTA
AGTTGGCCGCAGTGTTATCACTCATGGTTATGGCAGCACTGCATAATTCTCTTACTGTCATGCCATCCGT
AAGATGCTTTTCTGTGACTGGTGAGTACTCAACCAAGTCATTCTGAGAATAGTGTATGCGGCGACCGAGT
TGCTCTTGCCCGGCGTCAATACGGGATAATACCGCGCCACATAGCAGAACTTTAAAAGTGCTCATCATTG
GAAAACGTTCTTCGGGGCGAAAACTCTCAAGGATCTTACCGCTGTTGAGATCCAGTTCGATGTAACCCAC
TCGTGCACCCAACTGATCTTCAGCATCTTTTACTTTCACCAGCGTTTCTGGGTGAGCAAAAACAGGAAGG
CAAAATGCCGCAAAAAAGGGAATAAGGGCGACACGGAAATGTTGAATACTCATACTCTTCCTTTTTCAAT
ATTATTGAAGCATTTATCAGGGTTATTGTCTCATGAGCGGATACATATTTGAATGTATTTAGAAAAATAA
ACAAATAGGGGTTCCGCGCACATTTCCCCGAAAAGTGCCACCTG
[124 nt withheld, positions 6345-6468]
C
[91 nt withheld, positions 6470-6560]
A
[49 nt withheld, positions 6562-6610]
CCTTTGACGTTGGAGTCCACGTTCTTT
[37 nt withheld, positions 6638-6674]
ACCCTATCTCGGTCTATTCTTTTGATTTATAAGGGATTTTGCCGATTTCGGCCTATTGGTTAAAAAATGA
GCTGATTTAACAAAAATTTAACGCGAATTTTAACAAAATATTAACGTTTACAATTTCCCATTCGCCATTC
AGGCTGCGCAACTGTTGGGAAGGGCGATCGGTGCGGGCCTCTTCGCTATTACGCCAGCCCAAGCTACCAT
GATAAGTAAGTAATATTAAGGTACGGGAGGTACTTGGAGCGGCCGCAATAAAATATCTTTATTTTCATTA
CATCTGTGTGTTGGTTTTTTGTGTGAATCGATAGTACTAACATACGCTCTCCATCAAAACAAAACGAAAC
AAAACAAACTAGCAAAATAGGCTGTCCCCAGTGCAAGTGCAGGTGCCAGAACATTTCTCTATCGATA
