>Addgene plasmid #30536 | pGL3-pomMx1 | addgene partial sequence | sequence record 83352 | SV40pro-F 5'-TATTTATGCAGAGGCCGAGG-3'
AGCTATTCCAGAAGTAGTGAGGAGGCTTTTTTGGAGGCCTAGGCTTTTGCAAAGATCGATCAAGAGACAG
GATGAGGATCGTTTCGCATGATTGAACAAGATGGATTGCACGCAGGTTCTCCGGCCGCTTGGGTGGAGAG
GCTATTCGGCTATGACTGGGCACAACAGACAATCGGCTGCTCTGATGCCGCCGTGTTCCGGCTGTCAGCG
CAGGGGCGCCCGGTTCTTTTTGTCAAGACCGACCTGTCCGGTGCCCTGAATGAACTGCAAGACGAGGCAG
CGCGGCTATCGTGGCTGGCCACGACGGGCGTTCCTTGCGCAGCTGTGCTCGACGTTGTCACTGAAGCGGG
AAGGGACTGGCTGCTATTGGGCGAAGTGCCGGGGCAGGATCTCCTGTCATCTCACCTTGCTCCTGCCGAG
AAAGTATCCATCATGGCTGATGCAATGCGGCGGCTGCATACGCTTGATCCGGCTACCTGCCCATTCGACC
ACCAAGCGAAACATCGCATCGAGCGAGCACGTACTCGGATGGAAGCCGGTCTTGTCGATCAGGATGATCT
GGACGAAGAACATCAGGGGCTCGCGCCAGCCGAACTGTTCGCCAGGCTCAAGGCGAGCATGCCCGACGGC
GAGGATCTCGTCGTGACCCATGGCGATGCCTGCTTGCCGAATATCATGGTGGAAAATGGCCGCTTTTCTG
GATTCATCGACTGTGGCCGGCTGGGTGTGGCGGACCGCTATCAGGACATAGCGTTGGCTACCCGTGATAT
TGCTGAAGAACTTGGCGGCGAATGGGCTGACCGCTTCCTCGTGCTTTACGGTATCGCCGCTCCCGATTCG
CAGCGCATCGCCTTCTATCGCCTTCTTGACGAGTTCTTCTGAGCGGGACTCTGGGGTTCGAAATGACCGA
CCAAGCGACGCCCAACCTGCCATCACGAGATTTCGATTCCACCGCCGCCTTCTATGAAAGGTTGGGCTTC
GGAATCGTTTTCCGGGACGCCGGCTGGATGATCCTCCAGCGCGGGGATCTCATGCTGGAGTTCTTCGCCC
ACCCTAGGGGGAGGCTAACTGAAACAC
