>Addgene plasmid #30536 | pGL3-pomMx1 | addgene partial sequence | sequence record 83353 | RVprimer3 5'-CTAGCAAAATAGGCTGTCCC-3'
GGTGCCAGAACATTTCTCTATCGATAGGTACCGAGCTCTTACGCGTGGTCGACGGCCTGGGCTGGTAATG
GCAAAACACTGACATTCCTGTCTTGCAGGAAATCCTGCACAGAACGAGCAGTATGGCTGGTGGCATTGTA
ATGCTAGAGGTTGATGTCAGGATGAGCCTGCAGGAAGGGTACAAAATGAGGGAGGAGGATGTCTTCCCTG
TATCACACTGCGTTGAGATTGCCTGCTATGACAACAAGCTCAGTCCGATGATGCTGTGACGCACCGCCCC
AGACCAAGACGGACCCTCCACCTCCAAATCGATCCCGCTCC
