>Addgene plasmid #30536 | pGL3-pomMx1 | addgene partial sequence | sequence record 83921 | LucNrev 5'-CCTTATGCAGTTGCTCTCC-3'
CAGCGGATAGAATGGCGCCGGGCCTTTCTTTATGTTTTTGGCGTCTTCCATGGTGGCTTTACCAACAGTA
CCGGAATGCCAAGCTTACTTAGATCGCAGATCTCGAGCCCCTCCTCAAACTCCAGTCCCTTCTACGAGAG
GGAGAGTTTTTACTCTCGACTCGTTTTTATAACAACCGGTTTTGTAAAACGGAGGGAGTATCATTCCTGG
GAATCGAATCTTACACGGTATGTTTCACTTTCATGTCTCAATTGAAAGTTAGTGCTGAAGCTGGATGCTG
CCATGGGATGGGGTAAGGCTATATGGAAGGGTTCCCCAACAACGTCGCCTATGGGCATAAACACACCGTC
GCTAGACCAGACAGGACTGGCAAAAAGTGCTCTTCACCGACGAGTCGCGGTTTTGTCTCACCAGGGGTGA
TGGTCTGATTCGCGTTTATCGTCGAAGGAATGAGCGTTACACCGAGGCCTGTACTCTGGAGCGGGATCGA
TTTGGAGGTGGAGGGTCCGTCTTGGTCTGGGGCGGTGCGTCACAGCATCATCGGACTGAGCTTGTTGTCA
TAGCAGGCAATCTCAACGCAGTGTGATACAGGGAAGACATCCTCCTCCCTCATTTTGTACCCTTCCTGCA
GGCTCATCCTGACATCAACCTCTAGCATTACAATGCCACCAGCCATACTGCTCGTTCTGTGCAGGATTTC
CTGCAAGACAGGAATGTCAGTGTTTTGCCATTACCAGCCCAGGCCGTCGACCACGCGTAAGAGCTCGGTA
CCTATCGATAGAGAAATGTTCTGGCACCTGCACTTGCACTGGGGACAGCCTATTTTGCTAGTTTGTTTTG
TTTCGTTTTGTTTTGATGGAGAGCGTATGTTAGTACTATCGATTCACACAAAAAACCAACACACAGATGT
AATGAAAATAAAGATATTTTATTGCGGCCGCTCCAAGTACCTCCCGTACCTTAATATTACTTACTTATCA
TGGTAGCTTGGGCTGGCGTAATAGCGAAGAGGCCCGCACCGATC
